>Addgene plasmid #158553 | pLIX403-EYFP-ccdB-EBFP2 | addgene full sequence | sequence record 309848 | Addgene NGS Result
GAGTTTACTCCCTATCAGTGATAGAGAACGTATGTCGAGTTTACTCCCTATCAGTGATAGAGAACGATGT
CGAGTTTACTCCCTATCAGTGATAGAGAACGTATGTCGAGTTTACTCCCTATCAGTGATAGAGAACGTAT
GTCGAGTTTACTCCCTATCAGTGATAGAGAACGTATGTCGAGTTTATCCCTATCAGTGATAGAGAACGTA
TGTCGAGTTTACTCCCTATCAGTGATAGAGAACGTATGTCGAGGTAGGCGTGTACGGTGGGAGGCCTATA
TAAGCAGAGCTCGTTTAGTGAACCGTCAGATCGCCTGGAGAATTGGCTAGCATGGTGAGCAAGGGCGAGG
AGCTGTTCACCGGGGTGGTGCCCATCCTGGTCGAGCTGGACGGCGACGTAAACGGCCACAAGTTCAGCGT
GTCCGGCGAGGGCGAGGGCGATGCCACCTACGGCAAGCTGACCCTGAAGTTCATCTGCACCACCGGCAAG
CTGCCCGTGCCCTGGCCCACCCTCGTGACCACCTTCGGCTACGGCCTGCAGTGCTTCGCCCGCTACCCCG
ACCACATGAAGCAGCACGACTTCTTCAAGTCCGCCATGCCCGAAGGCTACGTCCAGGAGCGCACCATCTT
CTTCAAGGACGACGGCAACTACAAGACCCGCGCCGAGGTGAAGTTCGAGGGCGACACCCTGGTGAACCGC
ATCGAGCTGAAGGGCATCGACTTCAAGGAGGACGGCAACATCCTGGGGCACAAGCTGGAGTACAACTACA
ACAGCCACAACGTCTATATCATGGCCGACAAGCAGAAGAACGGCATCAAGGTGAACTTCAAGATCCGCCA
CAACATCGAGGACGGCAGCGTGCAGCTCGCCGACCACTACCAGCAGAACACCCCCATCGGCGACGGCCCC
GTGCTGCTGCCCGACAACCACTACCTGAGCTACCAGTCCAAGCTGAGCAAAGACCCCAACGAGAAGCGCG
ATCACATGGTCCTGCTGGAGTTCGTGACCGCCGCCGGGATCACTCTCGGCATGGACGAGCTGTACAAGGG
GGCCGGCCATATCAGCGGCTCTGGTTCGACAAGTTTGTACAAAAAAGCTGAACGAGAAACGTAAAATGAT
ATAAATATCAATATATTAAATTAGATTTTGCATAAAAAACAGACTACATAATACTGTAAAACACAACATA
TCCAGTCACTATGGCGGCCGCATTAGGCACCCCAGGCTTTACACTTTATGCTTCCGGCTCGTATAATGTG
TGGATTTTGAGTTAGGATCCGTCGAGATTTTCAGGAGCTAAGGAAGCTAAAATGGAGAAAAAAATCACTG
GATATACCACCGTTGATATATCCCAATGGCATCGTAAAGAACATTTTGAGGCATTTCAGTCAGTTGCTCA
ATGTACCTATAACCAGACCGTTCAGCTGGATATTACGGCCTTTTTAAAGACCGTAAAGAAAAATAAGCAC
AAGTTTTATCCGGCCTTTATTCACATTCTTGCCCGCCTGATGAATGCTCATCCGGAATTCCGTATGGCAA
TGAAAGACGGTGAGCTGGTGATATGGGATAGTGTTCACCCTTGTTACACCGTTTTCCATGAGCAAACTGA
AACGTTTTCATCGCTCTGGAGTGAATACCACGACGATTTCCGGCAGTTTCTACACATATATTCGCAAGAT
GTGGCGTGTTACGGTGAAAACCTGGCCTATTTCCCTAAAGGGTTTATTGAGAATATGTTTTTCGTCTCAG
CCAATCCCTGGGTGAGTTTCACCAGTTTTGATTTAAACGTGGCCAATATGGACAACTTCTTCGCCCCCGT
TTTCACCATGGGCAAATATTATACGCAAGGCGACAAGGTGCTGATGCCGCTGGCGATTCAGGTTCATCAT
GCCGTTTGTGATGGCTTCCATGTCGGCAGAATGCTTAATGAATTACAACAGTACTGCGATGAGTGGCAGG
GCGGGGCGTAAAGATCTGGATCCGGCTTACTAAAAGCCAGATAACAGTATGCGTATTTGCGCGCTGATTT
TTGCGGTATAAGAATATATACTGATATGTATACCCGAAGTATGTCAAAAAGAGGTATGCTATGAAGCAGC
GTATTACAGTGACAGTTGACAGCGACAGCTATCAGTTGCTCAAGGCATATATGATGTCAATATCTCCGGT
CTGGTAAGCACAACCATGCAGAATGAAGCCCGTCGTCTGCGTGCCGAACGCTGGAAAGCGGAAAATCAGG
AAGGGATGGCTGAGGTCGCCCGGTTTATTGAAATGAACGGCTCTTTTGCTGACGAGAACAGGGGCTGGTG
AAATGCAGTTTAAGGTTTACACCTATAAAAGAGAGAGCCGTTATCGTCTGTTTGTGGATGTACAGAGTGA
TATTATTGACACGCCCGGGCGACGGATGGTGATCCCCCTGGCCAGTGCACGTCTGCTGTCAGATAAAGTC
TCCCGTGAACTTTACCCGGTGGTGCATATCGGGGATGAAAGCTGGCGCATGATGACCACCGATATGGCCA
GTGTGCCGGTCTCCGTTATCGGGGAAGAAGTGGCTGATCTCAGCCACCGCGAAAATGACATCAAAAACGC
CATTAACCTGATGTTCTGGGGAATATAAATGTCAGGCTCCCTTATACACAGCCAGTCTGCAGGTCGACCA
TAGTGACTGGATATGTTGTGTTTTACAGTATTATGTAGTCTGTTTTTTATGCAAAATCTAATTTAATATA
TTGATATTTATATCATTTTACGTTTCTCGTTCAGCTTTCTTGTACAAAGTGGTTGCAGGAAAGCCAATCC
CAAACCCACTCCTAGGTCTCGACAGTACAGCATAGACCGGTCCACCACCACCACCACCACTAAGGATCCG
GGGTTGGGGTTGCGCCTTTTCCAAGGCAGCCCTGGGTTTGCGCAGGGACGCGGCTGCTCTGGGCGTGGTT
CCGGGAAACGCAGCGGCGCCGACCCTGGGTCTCGCACATTCTTCACGTCCGTTCGCAGCGTCACCCGGAT
CTTCGCCGCTACCCTTGTGGGCCCCCCGGCGACGCTTCCTGCTCCGCCCCTAAGTCGGGAAGGTTCCTTG
CGGTTCGCGGCGTGCCGGACGTGACAAACGGAAGCCGCACGTCTCACTAGTACCCTCGCAGACGGACAGC
GCCAGGGAGCAATGGCAGCGCGCCGACCGCGATGGGCTGTGGCCAATAGCGGCTGCTCAGCAGGGCGCGC
CGAGAGCAGCGGCCGGGAAGGGGCGGTGCGGGAGGCGGGGTGTGGGGCGGTAGTGTGGGCCCTGTTCCTG
CCCGCGCGGTGTTCCGCATTCTGCAAGCCTCCGGAGCGCACGTCGGCAGTCGGCTCCCTCGTTGACCGAA
TCACCGACCTCTCTCCCCAGCTTAATTAATTCACCATGGTGAGCAAGGGCGAGGAGCTGTTCACCGGGGT
GGTGCCCATCCTGGTCGAGCTGGACGGCGACGTAAACGGCCACAAGTTCAGCGTGAGGGGCGAGGGCGAG
GGCGATGCCACCAACGGCAAGCTGACCCTGAAGTTCATCTGCACCACCGGCAAGCTGCCCGTGCCCTGGC
CCACCCTCGTGACCACCCTGAGCCACGGCGTGCAGTGCTTCGCCCGCTACCCCGACCACATGAAGCAGCA
CGACTTCTTCAAGTCCGCCATGCCCGAAGGCTACGTCCAGGAGCGCACCATCTTCTTCAAGGACGACGGC
ACCTACAAGACCCGCGCCGAGGTGAAGTTCGAGGGCGACACCCTAGTGAACCGCATCGAGCTGAAGGGCG
TCGACTTCAAGGAGGACGGCAACATCCTGGGGCACAAGCTGGAGTACAACTTCAACAGCCACAACATCTA
TATCATGGCCGTCAAGCAGAAGAACGGCATCAAGGTGAACTTCAAGATCCGCCACAACGTGGAGGACGGC
AGCGTGCAGCTCGCCGACCACTACCAGCAGAACACCCCCATCGGCGACGGCCCCGTGCTGCTGCCCGACA
GCCACTACCTGAGCACCCAGTCCGTGCTGAGCAAAGACCCCAACGAGAAGCGCGATCACATGGTCCTGCT
GGAGTTCCGCACCGCCGCCGGGATCACTCTCGGCATGGACGAGCTGTACAAGCCTGCAGGTCCCGGTGCC
GAAGGTAGAGGTTCTCTCCTCACTTGTGGTGATGTTGAAGAAAACCCTGGTCCAATGTCTAGACTGGACA
AGAGCAAAGTCATAAACGGAGCTCTGGAATTACTCAATGGTGTCGGTATCGAAGGCCTGACGACAAGGAA
ACTCGCTCAAAAGCTGGGAGTTGAGCAGCCTACCCTGTACTGGCACGTGAAGAACAAGCGGGCCCTGCTC
GATGCCCTGCCAATCGAGATGCTGGACAGGCATCATACCCACTTCTGCCCCCTGGAAGGCGAGTCATGGC
AAGACTTTCTGCGGAACAACGCCAAGTCATACCGCTGTGCTCTCCTCTCACATCGCGACGGGGCTAAAGT
GCATCTCGGCACCCGCCCAACAGAGAAACAGTACGAAACCCTGGAAAATCAGCTCGCGTTCCTGTGTCAG
CAAGGCTTCTCCCTGGAGAACGCACTGTACGCTCTGTCCGCCGTGGGCCACTTTACACTGGGCTGCGTAT
TGGAGGAACAGGAGCATCAAGTAGCAAAAGAGGAAAGAGAGACACCTACCACCGATTCTATGCCCCCACT
TCTGAGACAAGCAATTGAGCTGTTCGACCGGCAGGGAGCCGAACCTGCCTTCCTTTTCGGCCTGGAACTA
ATCATATGTGGCCTGGAGAAACAGCTAAAGTGCGAAAGCGGCGGGCCGACCGACGCCCTTGACGATTTTG
ACTTAGACATGCTCCCAGCCGATGCCCTTGACGACTTTGACCTTGATATGCTGCCTGCTGACGCTCTTGA
CGATTTTGACCTTGACATGCTCCCCGGGTAACTAAGTAAGGATCGATCCAAGATATCGTATTCTTAACTA
TGTTGCTCCTTTTACGCTATGTGGATACGCTGCTTTAATGCCTTTGTATCATGCTATTGCTTCCCGTATG
GCTTTCATTTTCTCCTCCTTGTATAAATCCTGGTTGCTGTCTCTTTATGAGGAGTTGTGGCCCGTTGTCA
GGCAACGTGGCGTGGTGTGCACTGTGTTTGCTGACGCAACCCCCACTGGTTGGGGCATTGCCACCACCTG
TCAGCTCCTTTCCGGGACTTTCGCTTTCCCCCTCCCTATTGCCACGGCGGAACTCATCGCCGCCTGCCTT
GCCCGCTGCTGGACAGGGGCTCGGCTGTTGGGCACTGACAATTCCGTGGTGTTGTCGGGGAAGCTGACGT
CCTTTCCATGGCTGCTCGCCTGTGTTGCCACCTGGATTCTGCGCGGGACGTCCTTCTGCTACGTCCCTTC
GGCCCTCAATCCAGCGGACCTTCCTTCCCGCGGCCTGCTGCCGGCTCTGCGGCCTCTTCCGCGTCTTCGC
CTTCGCCCTCAGACGAGTCGGATCTCCCTTTGGGCCGCCTCCCCGCCTGTTTCGCCTCGGCGTCCGGACT
AGAGGTACCTTTAAGACCAATGACTTACAAGGCAGCTGTAGATCTTAGCCACTTTTTAAAAGAAAAGGGG
GGACTGGAAGGGCTAATTCACTCCCAACGAAGACAAGATCTGCTTTTTGCTTGTACTGGGTCTCTCTGGT
TAGACCAGATCTGAGCCTGGGAGCTCTCTGGCTAACTAGGGAACCCACTGCTTAAGCCTCAATAAAGCTT
GCCTTGAGTGCTTCAAGTAGTGTGTGCCCGTCTGTTGTGTGACTCTGGTAACTAGAGATCCCTCAGACCC
TTTTAGTCAGTGTGGAAAATCTCTAGCAGTAGTAGTTCATGTCATCTTATTATTCAGTATTTATAACTTG
CAAAGAAATGAATATCAGAGAGTGAGAGGAACTTGTTTATTGCAGCTTATAATGGTTACAAATAAAGCAA
TAGCATCACAAATTTCACAAATAAAGCATTTTTTTCACTGCATTCTAGTTGTGGTTTGTCCAAACTCATC
AATGTATCTTATCATGTCTGGCTCTAGCTATCCCGCCCCTAACTCCGCCCATCCCGCCCCTAACTCCGCC
CAGTTCCGCCCATTCTCCGCCCCATGGCTGACTAATTTTTTTTATTTATGCAGAGGCCGAGGCCGCCTCG
GCCTCTGAGCTATTCCAGAAGTAGTGAGGAGGCTTTTTTGGAGGCCTTTCAAATATGTATCCGCTCATGA
GACAATAACCCTGATAAATGCTTCAATAATATTGAAAAAGGAAGAGTATGAGTATTCAACATTTCCGTGT
CGCCCTTATTCCCTTTTTTGCGGCATTTTGCCTTCCTGTTTTTGCTCACCCAGAAACGCTGGTGAAAGTA
AAAGATGCTGAAGATCAGTTGGGTGCACGAGTGGGTTACATCGAACTGGATCTCAACAGCGGTAAGATCC
TTGAGAGTTTTCGCCCCGAAGAACGTTTTCCAATGATGAGCACTTTTAAAGTTCTGCTATGTGGCGCGGT
ATTATCCCGTATTGACGCCGGGCAAGAGCAACTCGGTCGCCGCATACACTATTCTCAGAATGACTTGGTT
GAGTACTCACCAGTCACAGAAAAGCATCTTACGGATGGCATGACAGTAAGAGAATTATGCAGTGCTGCCA
TAACCATGAGTGATAACACTGCGGCCAACTTACTTCTGACAACGATCGGAGGACCGAAGGAGCTAACCGC
TTTTTTGCACAACATGGGGGATCATGTAACTCGCCTTGATCGTTGGGAACCGGAGCTGAATGAAGCCATA
CCAAACGACGAGCGTGACACCACGATGCCTGTAGCAATGGCAACAACGTTGCGCAAACTATTAACTGGCG
AACTACTTACTCTAGCTTCCCGGCAACAATTAATAGACTGGATGGAGGCGGATAAAGTTGCAGGACCACT
TCTGCGCTCGGCCCTTCCGGCTGGCTGGTTTATTGCTGATAAATCTGGAGCCGGTGAGCGTGGGTCTCGC
GGTATCATTGCAGCACTGGGGCCAGATGGTAAGCCCTCCCGTATCGTAGTTATCTACACGACGGGGAGTC
AGGCAACTATGGATGAACGAAATAGACAGATCGCTGAGATAGGTGCCTCACTGATTAAGCATTGGTAACT
GTCAGACCAAGTTTACTCATATATACTTTAGATTGATTTAAAACTTCATTTTTAATTTAAAAGGATCTAG
GTGAAGATCCTTTTTGATAATCTCATGACCAAAATCCCTTAACGTGAGTTTTCGTTCCACTGAGCGTCAG
ACCCCGTAGAAAAGATCAAAGGATCTTCTTGAGATCCTTTTTTTCTGCGCGTAATCTGCTGCTTGCAAAC
AAAAAAACCACCGCTACCAGCGGTGGTTTGTTTGCCGGATCAAGAGCTACCAACTCTTTTTCCGAAGGTA
ACTGGCTTCAGCAGAGCGCAGATACCAAATACTGTTCTTCTAGTGTAGCCGTAGTTAGGCCACCACTTCA
AGAACTCTGTAGCACCGCCTACATACCTCGCTCTGCTAATCCTGTTACCAGTGGCTGCTGCCAGTGGCGA
TAAGTCGTGTCTTACCGGGTTGGACTCAAGACGATAGTTACCGGATAAGGCGCAGCGGTCGGGCTGAACG
GGGGGTTCGTGCACACAGCCCAGCTTGGAGCGAACGACCTACACCGAACTGAGATACCTACAGCGTGAGC
TATGAGAAAGCGCCACGCTTCCCGAAGGGAGAAAGGCGGACAGGTATCCGGTAAGCGGCAGGGTCGGAAC
AGGAGAGCGCACGAGGGAGCTTCCAGGGGGAAACGCCTGGTATCTTTATAGTCCTGTCGGGTTTCGCCAC
CTCTGACTTGAGCGTCGATTTTTGTGATGCTCGTCAGGGGGGCGGAGCCTATGGAAAAACGCCAGCAACG
CGGCCTTTTTACGGTTCCTGGCCTTTTGCTGGCCTTTTGCTCACATGTTCTTTCCTGCGTTATCCCCTGA
TTCTGTGGATAACCGTATTACCGCCTTTGAGTGAGCTGATACCGCTCGCCGCAGCCGAACGACCGAGCGC
AGCGAGTCAGTGAGCGAGGAAGCGGAAGAGCGCCCAATACGCAAACCGCCTCTCCCCGCGCGTTGGCCGA
TTCATTAATGCAGCTGGCACGACAGGTTTCCCGACTGGAAAGCGGGCAGTGAGCGCAACGCAATTAATGT
GAGTTAGCTCACTCATTAGGCACCCCAGGCTTTACACTTTATGCTTCCGGCTCGTATGTTGTGTGGAATT
GTGAGCGGATAACAATTTCACACAGGAAACAGCTATGACCATGATTACGCCAAGCGCGCAATTAACCCTC
ACTAAAGGGAACAAAAGCTGGAGCTGCAAGCTTAATGTAGTCTTATGCAATACTCTTGTAGTCTTGCAAC
ATGGTAACGATGAGTTAGCAACATGCCTTACAAGGAGAGAAAAAGCACCGTGCATGCCGATTGGTGGAAG
TAAGGTGGTACGATCGTGCCTTATTAGGAAGGCAACAGACGGGTCTGACATGGATTGGACGAACCACTGA
ATTGCCGCATTGCAGAGATATTGTATTTAAGTGCCTAGCTCGATACATAAACGGGTCTCTCTGGTTAGAC
CAGATCTGAGCCTGGGAGCTCTCTGGCTAACTAGGGAACCCACTGCTTAAGCCTCAATAAAGCTTGCCTT
GAGTGCTTCAAGTAGTGTGTGCCCGTCTGTTGTGTGACTCTGGTAACTAGAGATCCCTCAGACCCTTTTA
GTCAGTGTGGAAAATCTCTAGCAGTGGCGCCCGAACAGGGACTTGAAAGCGAAAGGGAAACCAGAGGAGC
TCTCTCGACGCAGGACTCGGCTTGCTGAAGCGCGCACGGCAAGAGGCGAGGGGCGGCGACTGGTGAGTAC
GCCAAAAATTTTGACTAGCGGAGGCTAGAAGGAGAGAGATGGGTGCGAGAGCGTCAGTATTAAGCGGGGG
AGAATTAGATCGCGATGGGAAAAAATTCGGTTAAGGCCAGGGGGAAAGAAAAAATATAAATTAAAACATA
TAGTATGGGCAAGCAGGGAGCTAGAACGATTCGCAGTTAATCCTGGCCTGTTAGAAACATCAGAAGGCTG
TAGACAAATACTGGGACAGCTACAACCATCCCTTCAGACAGGATCAGAAGAACTTAGATCATTATATAAT
ACAGTAGCAACCCTCTATTGTGTGCATCAAAGGATAGAGATAAAAGACACCAAGGAAGCTTTAGACAAGA
TAGAGGAAGAGCAAAACAAAAGTAAGACCACCGCACAGCAAGCGGCCGCTGATCTTCAGACCTGGAGGAG
GAGATATGAGGGACAATTGGAGAAGTGAATTATATAAATATAAAGTAGTAAAAATTGAACCATTAGGAGT
AGCACCCACCAAGGCAAAGAGAAGAGTGGTGCAGAGAGAAAAAAGAGCAGTGGGAATAGGAGCTTTGTTC
CTTGGGTTCTTGGGAGCAGCAGGAAGCACTATGGGCGCAGCGTCAATGACGCTGACGGTACAGGCCAGAC
AATTATTGTCTGGTATAGTGCAGCAGCAGAACAATTTGCTGAGGGCTATTGAGGCGCAACAGCATCTGTT
GCAACTCACAGTCTGGGGCATCAAGCAGCTCCAGGCAAGAATCCTGGCTGTGGAAAGATACCTAAAGGAT
CAACAGCTCCTGGGGATTTGGGGTTGCTCTGGAAAACTCATTTGCACCACTGCTGTGCCTTGGAATGCTA
GTTGGAGTAATAAATCTCTGGAACAGATTTGGAATCACACGACCTGGATGGAGTGGGACAGAGAAATTAA
CAATTACACAAGCTTAATACACTCCTTAATTGAAGAATCGCAAAACCAGCAAGAAAAGAATGAACAAGAA
TTATTGGAATTAGATAAATGGGCAAGTTTGTGGAATTGGTTTAACATAACAAATTGGCTGTGGTATATAA
AATTATTCATAATGATAGTAGGAGGCTTGGTAGGTTTAAGAATAGTTTTTGCTGTACTTTCTATAGTGAA
TAGAGTTAGGCAGGGATATTCACCATTATCGTTTCAGACCCACCTCCCAACCCCGAGGGGACAATTCTCG
ACCTCGAGACAAATGGCAGTATTCATCCACAATTTTAAAAGAAAAGGGGGGATTGGGGGGTACAGTGCAG
GGGAAAGAATAGTAGACATAATAGCAACAGACATACAAACTAAAGAATTACAAAAACAAATTACAAAAAT
TCAAAATTTTCGGGTTTATTACAGGGACAGCAGAGATCCACTTTGGCCGCGAATCGATATGTC
Features (pLannotate 1.2.2; 34 found; start..end, strand, type, name):
      1..315     +  promoter       tight TRE promoter: Tet-responsive promoter PTight, consisting of seven tet operator sequences followed by the minimal CMV promoter
    332..1048    +  CDS            mEYFP: mEYFP is a basic (constitutively fluorescent) yellow fluorescent protein published in 2002, derived from Aequorea victoria. It is reported to be a very rapidly-maturing monomer.
   1079..1203    +  protein_bind   attR1: mutant version of attR; recombination site for the Gateway® LR reaction LR Clonase™
   1228..1258    +  promoter       lac UV5 promoter: E. coli lac promoter with an "up" mutation
   1282..1311    +  promoter       cat promoter (fragment): promoter of the E. coli cat gene encoding chloramphenicol acetyltransferase
   1312..1971    +  CDS            CmR: chloramphenicol acetyltransferase; cat; confers resistance to chloramphenicol
   2150..2308    +  CDS            ccdA (fragment): CCDA_ECO57 - Also known as H, letA. Experimental evidence at protein level: Swiss-Prot protein existence level 1. Antitoxin component of a type II toxin-antitoxin (TA) system which inhibits the post-segregational killing (PSK) of plasmid-free cells, also referred to as a plasmid addiction system. Binds to and blocks the activity of CcdB; will also remove bound CcdB protein from the CcdB-GyrA complex by forming a CcdA-CcdB complex, a process termed rejuvenation. Functions as a transcriptional corepressor for the ccdAB operon, repression also requires CcdB (By similarity). From Escherichia coli
   2313..2615    +  CDS            ccdB: CCDB_ECOLI - Also known as G, letB, letD. Experimental evidence at protein level: Swiss-Prot protein existence level 1. Toxic component of a type II toxin-antitoxin (TA) system, functioning in plasmid maintainence. Responsible for the post- segregational killing (PSK) of plasmid-free cells, also referred to as a plasmid addiction system. Half-life of over 2 hours. Cell killing by CcdB is accompanied by filamentation, defects in chromosome and plasmid segregation, defects in cell division, formation of anucleate cells, decreased DNA synthesis and plasmid loss. Interferes with the activity of DN
   2659..2783    -  protein_bind   attR2: mutant version of attR; recombination site for the Gateway® LR reaction LR Clonase™
   2842..2860    +  CDS            9xHis (fragment): 9xHis affinity tag
   2870..3380    +  promoter       hPGK promoter: human phosphoglycerate kinase 1 promoter
   3396..4112    +  CDS            EBFP2: EBFP2 is a basic (constitutively fluorescent) blue fluorescent protein published in 2007, derived from Aequorea victoria. It is reported to be a rapidly-maturing monomer with moderate acid sensitivity.
   4185..4882    +  CDS            rtTA3 (fragment): reverse tetracycline transactivator 3 activates expression from Tet-responsive promoters in the presence of doxycycline
   4812..4922    +  CDS            VP48: 3 tandem repeats of the minimal activation domain of herpes simplex virus VP16 (Cheng et al., 2013)
   4958..5506    +  misc_feature   WPRE (fragment): woodchuck hepatitis virus posttranscriptional regulatory element
   5532..5603    +  CDS            nef (fragment): NEF_HV1Z2 - Experimental evidence at protein level: Swiss-Prot protein existence level 1. Extracellular Nef protein targets CD4(+) T-lymphocytes for apoptosis by interacting with CXCR4 surface receptors. From Human immunodeficiency virus type 1 group M subtype D (isolate Z2/CDC-Z34) (HIV-1).
   5605..5838    +  LTR            3' LTR (ΔU3): self-inactivating 3' long terminal repeat (LTR) from HIV-1
   5910..6031    +  polyA_signal   SV40 poly(A) signal: SV40 polyadenylation signal
   6071..6206    +  rep_origin     SV40 ori: SV40 origin of replication
   6214..6277    +  promoter       AmpR promoter: bla
   6278..7138    +  CDS            AmpR: β-lactamase; bla; confers resistance to ampicillin, carbenicillin, and related antibiotics
   7309..7897    +  rep_origin     ori: high-copy-number ColE1/pMB1/pBR322/pUC origin of replication
   8080..8172    +  CDS            lacI (fragment): lac repressor; lacI; The lac repressor binds to the lac operator to inhibit transcription in E. coli. This inhibition can be relieved by adding lactose or isopropyl-β-D-thiogalactopyranoside (IPTG).
   8185..8206    +  protein_bind   CAP binding site: CAP binding activates transcription in the presence of cAMP. E. coli catabolite activator protein
   8221..8251    +  promoter       lac promoter: promoter for the E. coli lac operon
   8259..8275    +  protein_bind   lac operator: The lac repressor binds to the lac operator to inhibit transcription in E. coli. This inhibition can be relieved by adding lactose or isopropyl-β-D-thiogalactopyranoside (IPTG). lac repressor encoded by lacI
   8320..8338    +  promoter       T3 promoter: promoter for bacteriophage T3 RNA polymerase
   8366..8592    +  promoter       RSV promoter: Rous sarcoma virus enhancer/promoter
   8593..8773    +  LTR            5' LTR (truncated): truncated 5' long terminal repeat (LTR) from HIV-1
   8820..8945    +  misc_feature   HIV-1 Ψ: packaging signal of human immunodeficiency virus type 1
   8929..9292    +  CDS            HIV-1 gag (fragment): gag protein from human immunodeficiency virus 1; gag
   9438..9671    +  misc_feature   RRE: The Rev response element (RRE) of HIV-1 allows for Rev-dependent mRNA export from the nucleus to the cytoplasm.
  10048..10072   +  CDS            Rev (fragment): human immunodeficiency virus 1 (HIV-1) Rev protein; rev; enhances nuclear export of unspliced and incompletely spliced viral mRNAs
  10113..10230   +  misc_feature   cPPT/CTS: central polypurine tract and central termination sequence of HIV-1
