[The description below was written by a language model from this plasmid's Addgene catalogue record and pLannotate feature annotations shown in this document.]
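Description:
pLIX403-EYFP-ccdB-EBFP2 is an empty, Gateway-compatible, doxycycline-inducible lentiviral destination vector built on the pLIX403 backbone, one member of a set that varies the mammalian selection marker and the N-terminal fluorescent fusion partner. It is about 10.3 kb and replicates in E. coli from a high-copy ColE1/pUC-type origin, with ampicillin resistance on the backbone and chloramphenicol resistance inside the Gateway cassette. Because that cassette also carries the ccdB gyrase toxin gene, the unrecombined plasmid must be kept in a ccdB-tolerant strain.

The viral portion has a third-generation, self-inactivating layout. An RSV promoter drives a truncated HIV-1 5' LTR, followed by the Ψ packaging signal, RRE and cPPT/CTS, with a WPRE and a ΔU3 3' LTR downstream of the cargo. Within it, a tight TRE promoter (seven tet operators plus a minimal CMV promoter) drives a yellow fluorescent protein coding sequence, annotated as mEYFP, placed directly upstream of the attR1–CmR–ccdB–attR2 cassette. An LR reaction with an entry clone replaces the cassette with a gene of interest, which, if in frame, is expressed as an N-terminal EYFP fusion. Loss of ccdB provides counter-selection for recombinants. The depositor also notes PacI and SbfI as the 5' and 3' cloning sites.

A second, constitutive unit uses the human PGK promoter to express EBFP2 followed by an rtTA3-type reverse tetracycline transactivator. The element linking these two coding sequences is not annotated. The vector is therefore all-in-one: transduced cells can be identified or sorted by blue fluorescence rather than drug selection, and they already supply the transactivator needed to switch on the EYFP-tagged protein when doxycycline is added.
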