Addgene plasmid #158553: pLIX403-EYFP-ccdB-EBFP2
Purpose: (Empty Backbone) Set of empty Gateway Cloning compatible, inducible, lentiviral vectors with various mammalian selection markers and N-terminal fluorescent protein fusions
Depositing lab: Alejandro Chavez. Depositing organization: Columbia University.
Backbone
  Vector backbone: pLIX403
  Vector type: Mammalian Expression, Lentiviral
  Selectable markers: EBFP2
  Tag / fusion protein: EYFP (N terminal on backbone)
Growth in bacteria
  Bacterial resistance: Chloramphenicol and Ampicillin, 25 & 100 μg/mL
  Growth temperature: 30°C
  Growth strain: ccdB Survival
  Copy number: High Copy
Gene/Insert
  Gene/Insert name: None
Terms and licenses: Academic/Nonprofit Terms; Industry Terms: Not Available to Industry
Depositor comments: 5' Cloning Site: PacI (not destroyed), 3' Cloning Site: SbfI (not destroyed)
How to cite: pLIX403-EYFP-ccdB-EBFP2 was a gift from Alejandro Chavez (Addgene plasmid # 158553 ; http://n2t.net/addgene:158553 ; RRID:Addgene_158553)
